>Addgene plasmid #176562 | pU-TagRFP657 | addgene full sequence | sequence record 350316 | Addgene NGS Result
GTGATGACGGTGAAAACCTCTGACACATGCAGCTCCCGGAGACGGTCACAGCTTGTCTGTAAGCGGATGC
CGGGAGCAGACAAGCCCGTCAGGGCGCGTCAGCGGGTGTTGGCGGGTGTCGGGGCTGGCTTAACTATGCG
GCATCAGAGCAGATTGTACTGAGAGTGCACCATATGTCATTATCAATACTGCCATTTCAAAGAATACGTA
AATAATTAATAGTAGTGATTTTCCTAACTTTATTTAGTCAAAAAATTAGCCTTTTAATTCTGCTGTAACC
CGTACATGCCCAAAATAGGGGGCGGGTTACACAGAATATATAACATCGTAGGTGTCTGGGTGAACAGTTT
ATTCCTGGCATCCACTAAATATAATGGAGCCCGCTTTTTAAGCTGGCATCCAGAAAAAAAAAGAATCCCA
GCACCAAAATATTGTTTTCTTCACCAACCATCAGTTCATAGGTCCATTCTCTTAGCGCAACTACAGAGAA
CAGGGGCACAAACAGGCAAAAAACGGGCACAACCTCAATGGAGTGATGCAACCTGCCTGGAGTAAATGAT
GACACAAGGCAATTGACCCACGCATGTATCTATCTCATTTTCTTACACCTTCTATTACCTTCTGCTCTCT
CTGATTTGGAAAAAGCTGAAAAAAAAGGTTGAAACCAGTTCCCTGAAATTATTCCCCTACTTGACTAATA
AGTATATAAAGACGGTAGGTATTGATTGTAATTCTGTAAATCTATTTCTTAAACTTCTTAAATTCTACTT
TTATAGTTAGTCTTTTTTTTAGTTTTAAAACACCAAGAACTTAGTTTCGAATAAACACACATAAACAAAC
AAAGTCGACGGATCGGTGACGGTGCTGGTTTAATTAACATGAGCGAATTGATCACAGAAAATATGCACAT
GAAGTTGTATATGGAGGGAACCGTCAATAACCATCATTTCAAATGCACTTCTGAAGGTGAGGGCAAACCT
TACGAAGGGACCCAAACACAGAGAATTAAGGTAGTAGAAGGGGGTCCACTGCCATTTGCCTTTGACATCC
TAGCAACATCCTTCATGTACGGTTCCCACACATTCATAAACCACACTCAAGGAATACCAGACTTTTGGAA
GCAGAGTTTTCCAGAAGGTTTTACGTGGGAAAGAGTTACTACTTACGAGGACGGTGGTGTATTAACAGCC
ACACAAGATACATCATTACAAGATGGTTGTCTGATCTACAACGTTAAAATCAGAGGTGTTAACTTTCCTT
CAAATGGGCCAGTTATGCAAAAGAAAACTTTAGGCTGGGAGGCCCATACTGAAATGCTTTACCCAGCAGA
TGGCGGCTTGGAAGGCAGGACGGCTTTGGCTTTAAAGCTAGTTGGTGGAGGACATTTGATTTGTAATTTC
AAAACAACTTACAGAAGCAAAAAGCCTGCTAAAAATCTTAAGATGCCAGGAGTGTACTATGTCGATTACA
GATTGGAACGTATTAAAGAGGCTGATAAGGAAACCTATGTGGAACAACATGAAGTGGCAGTCGCGAGATA
TTGTGATCTTCCTTCTAAACTAGGTCATAAACTCAATTAAGGCGCGCCACTTCTAAATAAGCGAATTTCT
TATGATTTATGATTTTTATTATTAAATAAGTTATAAAAAAAATAAGTGTATACAAATTTTAAAGTGACTC
TTAGGTTTTAAAACGAAAATTCTTATTCTTGAGTAACTCTTTCCTGTAGGTCAGGTTGCTTTCTCAGGTA
TAGTATGAGGTCGCTCTTATTGACCACACCTCTACCGGCAGATCCGCTAGGGATAACAGGGTAATATAGA
TCTGTTTAGCTTGCCTCGTCCCCGCCGGGTCACCGATCGCTTGCCTGTAACTTACACGCGCCTCGCATCT
TTTAATGATGGAATAATTTGGGAATTTACTCTGTATTTATTTATTTTTATGTTTTGTATTTGGATTTTAG
AAAGTAAATAAAGAAGGTAGAAGAGTTACGGAATGAAGAAAAAAAAATAAACAAAGGTTTAAAAAATTTC
AACAAAAAGCGTACTTTACATATATATTTATTAGACAAGAAAAGCAGATTAAATAGATATACATTCGATT
AACGATAAGTAAAATGTAAAATCACAGGATTTTCGTGTGTGGTCTTCTACACAGACAAGATGAAACAATT
CGGCATTAATACCTGAGAGCAGGAAGAGCAAGATAAAAGGTAGTATTTGTTGGCGATCCCCCTAGAGTCT
TTTACATCTTCGGAAAACAAAAACTATTTTTTCTTTAATTTCTTTTTTTACTTTCTATTTTTAATTTATA
TATTTATATTAAAAAATTTAAATTATAATTATTTTTATAGCACGTGATGAAAAGGACCCTAAGAAACCAT
TATTATCATGACATTAACCTATAAAAATAGGCGTATCACGAGGCCCTTTCGTCTCGCGCGTTTCGGTGAT
GACGGTGAAAACCTCTGACACATGCAGCTCCCGGAGACGGTCACAGCTTGTCTGTAAGCGGATGCCGGGA
GCAGACAAGCCCGTCAGGGCGCGTCAGCGGGTGTTGGCGGCGATTCGGTAATCTCCGAACAGAAGGAAGA
ACGAAGGAAGGAGCACAGACTTAGATTGGTATATATACGCATATGTAGTGTTGAAGAAACATGAAATTGC
CCAGTATTCTTAACCCAACTGCACAGAACAAAAACCTGCAGGAAACGAAGATAAATCATGTCGAAAGCTA
CATATAAGGAACGTGCTGCTACTCATCCTAGTCCTGTTGCTGCCAAGCTATTTAATATCATGCACGAAAA
GCAAACAAACTTGTGTGCTTCATTGGATGTTCGTACCACCAAGGAATTACTGGAGTTAGTTGAAGCATTA
GGTCCCAAAATTTGTTTACTAAAAACACATGTGGATATCTTGACTGATTTTTCCATGGAGGGCACAGTTA
AGCCGCTAAAGGCATTATCCGCCAAGTACAATTTTTTACTCTTCGAAGACAGAAAATTTGCTGACATTGG
TAATACAGTCAAATTGCAGTACTCTGCGGGTGTATACAGAATAGCAGAATGGGCAGACATTACGAATGCA
CACGGTGTGGTGGGCCCAGGTATTGTTAGCGGTTTGAAGCAGGCGGCAGAAGAAGTAACAAAGGAACCTA
GAGGCCTTTTGATGTTAGCAGAATTGTCATGCAAGGGCTCCCTATCTACTGGAGAATATACTAAGGGTAC
TGTTGACATTGCGAAGAGCGACAAAGATTTTGTTATCGGCTTTATTGCTCAAAGAGACATGGGTGGAAGA
GATGAAGGTTACGATTGGTTGATTATGACACCCGGTGTGGGTTTAGATGACAAGGGAGACGCATTGGGTC
AACAGTATAGAACCGTGGATGATGTGGTCTCTACAGGATCTGACATTATTATTGTTGGAAGAGGACTATT
TGCAAAGGGAAGGGATGCTAAGGTAGAGGGTGAACGTTACAGAAAAGCAGGCTGGGAAGCATATTTGAGA
AGATGCGGCCAGCAAAACTAAGAGCTCGAATTCATCGATGATATCAGATCCACTAGTGGCCTATGCGGCC
GCGGATCTGCCGGTCTCCCTATAGTGAGTCGTATTAATTTCGATAAGCCAGGTTAACCTGCATTAATGAA
TCGGCCAACGCGCGGGGAGAGGCGGTTTGCGTATTGGGCGCTCTTCCGCTTCCTCGCTCACTGACTCGCT
GCGCTCGGTCGTTCGGCTGCGGCGAGCGGTATCAGCTCACTCAAAGGCGGTAATACGGTTATCCACAGAA
TCAGGGGATAACGCAGGAAAGAACATGTGAGCAAAAGGCCAGCAAAAGGCCAGGAACCGTAAAAAGGCCG
CGTTGCTGGCGTTTTTCCATAGGCTCCGCCCCCCTGACGAGCATCACAAAAATCGACGCTCAAGTCAGAG
GTGGCGAAACCCGACAGGACTATAAAGATACCAGGCGTTTCCCCCTGGAAGCTCCCTCGTGCGCTCTCCT
GTTCCGACCCTGCCGCTTACCGGATACCTGTCCGCCTTTCTCCCTTCGGGAAGCGTGGCGCTTTCTCATA
GCTCACGCTGTAGGTATCTCAGTTCGGTGTAGGTCGTTCGCTCCAAGCTGGGCTGTGTGCACGAACCCCC
CGTTCAGCCCGACCGCTGCGCCTTATCCGGTAACTATCGTCTTGAGTCCAACCCGGTAAGACACGACTTA
TCGCCACTGGCAGCAGCCACTGGTAACAGGATTAGCAGAGCGAGGTATGTAGGCGGTGCTACAGAGTTCT
TGAAGTGGTGGCCTAACTACGGCTACACTAGAAGAACAGTATTTGGTATCTGCGCTCTGCTGAAGCCAGT
TACCTTCGGAAAAAGAGTTGGTAGCTCTTGATCCGGCAAACAAACCACCGCTGGTAGCGGTGGTTTTTTT
GTTTGCAAGCAGCAGATTACGCGCAGAAAAAAAGGATCTCAAGAAGATCCTTTGATCTTTTCTACGGGGT
CTGACGCTCAGTGGAACGAAAACTCACGTTAAGGGATTTTGGTCATGAGATTATCAAAAAGGATCTTCAC
CTAGATCCTTTTAAATTAAAAATGAAGTTTTAAATCAATCTAAAGTATATATGAGTAAACTTGGTCTGAC
AGTTACCAATGCTTAATCAGTGAGGCACCTATCTCAGCGATCTGTCTATTTCGTTCATCCATAGTTGCCT
GACTCCCCGTCGTGTAGATAACTACGATACGGGAGGGCTTACCATCTGGCCCCAGTGCTGCAATGATACC
GCGAGACCCACGCTCACCGGCTCCAGATTTATCAGCAATAAACCAGCCAGCCGGAAGGGCCGAGCGCAGA
AGTGGTCCTGCAACTTTATCCGCCTCCATCCAGTCTATTAATTGTTGCCGGGAAGCTAGAGTAAGTAGTT
CGCCAGTTAATAGTTTGCGCAACGTTGTTGCCATTGCTACAGGCATCGTGGTGTCACGCTCGTCGTTTGG
TATGGCTTCATTCAGCTCCGGTTCCCAACGATCAAGGCGAGTTACATGATCCCCCATGTTGTGCAAAAAA
GCGGTTAGCTCCTTCGGTCCTCCGATCGTTGTCAGAAGTAAGTTGGCCGCAGTGTTATCACTCATGGTTA
TGGCAGCACTGCATAATTCTCTTACTGTCATGCCATCCGTAAGATGCTTTTCTGTGACTGGTGAGTACTC
AACCAAGTCATTCTGAGAATAGTGTATGCGGCGACCGAGTTGCTCTTGCCCGGCGTCAATACGGGATAAT
ACCGCGCCACATAGCAGAACTTTAAAAGTGCTCATCATTGGAAAACGTTCTTCGGGGCGAAAACTCTCAA
GGATCTTACCGCTGTTGAGATCCAGTTCGATGTAACCCACTCGTGCACCCAACTGATCTTCAGCATCTTT
TACTTTCACCAGCGTTTCTGGGTGAGCAAAAACAGGAAGGCAAAATGCCGCAAAAAAGGGAATAAGGGCG
ACACGGAAATGTTGAATACTCATACTCTTCCTTTTTCAATATTATTGAAGCATTTATCAGGGTTATTGTC
TCATGAGCGGATACATATTTGAATGTATTTAGAAAAATAAACAAATAGGGGTTCCGCGCACATTTCCCCG
AAAAGTGCCACCTGACGTCTAAGAAACCATTATTATCATGACATTAACCTATAAAAATAGGCGTATCACG
AGGCCCTTTCGTCTCGCGCGTTTCG
Features (pLannotate 1.2.2; 14 found; start..end, strand, type, name):
    125..176     +  misc_feature   bom (fragment): basis of mobility region from pBR322
    177..843     +  promoter       GAP promoter: S. cerevisiae TDH3; promoter for glyceraldehyde-3-phosphate dehydrogenase
    879..1577    +  CDS            TagRFP657: TagRFP657 is a basic (constitutively fluorescent) far red fluorescent protein published in 2010, derived from Entacmaea quadricolor. It has low acid sensitivity.
   1601..1788    +  terminator     ADH1 terminator: S. cerevisiae ADH1; transcription terminator for the S. cerevisiae alcohol dehydrogenase 1 (ADH1) gene
   1855..2358    -  misc_feature   CEN/ARS: S. cerevisiae CEN6 centromere fused to an autonomously replicating sequence
   2433..2468    +  CDS            rop (fragment): Rop protein, which maintains plasmids at low copy number; rop
   2562..2717    +  promoter       URA3 promoter (fragment): S. cerevisiae URA3
   2718..3521    +  CDS            URA3: orotidine-5'-phosphate decarboxylase, required for uracil biosynthesis; S. cerevisiae URA3; yeast auxotrophic marker, counterselectable with 5-fluoroorotic acid (5-FOA)
   3588..3606    -  promoter       T7 promoter: promoter for bacteriophage T7 RNA polymerase
   3628..3681    -  CDS            lacI (fragment): lac repressor; lacI; The lac repressor binds to the lac operator to inhibit transcription in E. coli. This inhibition can be relieved by adding lactose or isopropyl-β-D-thiogalactopyranoside (IPTG).
   3864..4452    -  rep_origin     ori: high-copy-number ColE1/pMB1/pBR322/pUC origin of replication
   4623..5483    -  CDS            AmpR: β-lactamase; bla; confers resistance to ampicillin, carbenicillin, and related antibiotics
   5484..5588    -  promoter       AmpR promoter: bla
   5683..23      +  CDS            rop (fragment) (across the origin): Rop protein, which maintains plasmids at low copy number; rop
