[The description below was written by a language model from this plasmid's Addgene catalogue record and pLannotate feature annotations shown in this document.]
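Description:
pU-TagRFP657 is a yeast expression shuttle plasmid of about 5.7 kb built on the pU backbone. It is designed to produce the far-red fluorescent protein TagRFP657 in Saccharomyces cerevisiae while complementing a uracil auxotrophy. In E. coli it replicates from a high-copy ColE1/pUC-type origin and is selected with ampicillin through the bla (AmpR) gene and its native promoter. In yeast it is maintained by a CEN/ARS element (the CEN6 centromere fused to an autonomously replicating sequence), which gives stable, low-copy, centromeric inheritance. Selection in yeast relies on the URA3 marker, which encodes orotidine-5'-phosphate decarboxylase and allows ura3 strains to grow without uracil. URA3 is also counterselectable with 5-fluoroorotic acid.

The expression cassette places the synthetic TagRFP657 coding sequence, a constitutively fluorescent far-red protein derived from Entacmaea quadricolor, between a strong constitutive glyceraldehyde-3-phosphate dehydrogenase (GAP) promoter and the ADH1 transcription terminator. The catalogue entry names the promoter TDH1(GAP), whereas the sequence annotation matches it to the TDH3 GAP promoter, so the exact gene of origin is recorded inconsistently. The insert was cloned between PacI and AscI sites, both of which are retained, so the reporter could be exchanged for another open reading frame. Short fragments of bom, rop and lacI, together with a T7 promoter, are annotated in the backbone and appear to be remnants of earlier vectors rather than functional parts. According to the record, the plasmid serves to express TagRFP657 under auxotrophic selection in the absence of uracil, which would fluorescently label cells whose uracil prototrophy is restored by the plasmid.
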