Addgene plasmid #176562: pU-TagRFP657
Purpose: Expression of TagRFP657 for auxotrophic selection in the absence of uracil
Depositing lab: Markus Ralser. Depositing organization: Francis Crick Institute.
Backbone
  Vector backbone: pU
  Vector type: Yeast Expression
Growth in bacteria
  Bacterial resistance: Ampicillin, 100 μg/mL
  Growth temperature: 37°C
  Growth strain: DH5alpha
  Copy number: High Copy
Gene/Insert
  Gene/Insert name: TagRFP657
  Species: Synthetic
  Insert size (bp): 717
  Promoter: TDH1(GAP)
  Cloning method: Restriction Enzyme; 5′ cloning site PacI (not destroyed); 3′ cloning site AscI (not destroyed)
Terms and licenses: Academic/Nonprofit Terms; Industry Terms: Not Available to Industry
How to cite: pU-TagRFP657 was a gift from Markus Ralser (Addgene plasmid # 176562 ; http://n2t.net/addgene:176562 ; RRID:Addgene_176562)
